>Addgene plasmid #87487 | NI-14 | addgene full sequence | sequence record 174611 | Addgene NGS Result
CTAAATTGTAAGCGTTAATATTTTGTTAAAATTCGCGTTAAATTTTTGTTAAATCAGCTCATTTTTTAAC
CAATAGGCCGAAATCGGCAAAATCCCTTATAAATCAAAAGAATAGACCGAGATAGGGTTGAGTGGCCGCT
ACAGGGCGCTCCCATTCGCCATTCAGGCTGCGCAACTGTTGGGAAGGGCGTTTCGGTGCGGGCCTCTTCG
CTATTACGCCAGCTGGCGAAAGGGGGATGTGCTGCAAGGCGATTAAGTTGGGTAACGCCAGGGTTTTCCC
AGTCACGACGTTGTAAAACGACGGCCAGTGAGCGCGACGTAATACGACTCACTATAGGGCGAATTGGCGG
AAGGCCGTCAAGGCCTAGGCGCGCCATGAGCTCGTATCCTGCAGTTAACGCCGGAGCAAGTTGTAGCAAT
CGCGTCGAACATTGGGGGAAAGCAAGCCCTGGAAACCGTGCAAAGGTTGTTGCCGGTATTATGCCAAGCC
CATGGTTTAACCCCTGATCAAGTAGTCCTGCAGGATACGGTACCTCTTAATTAACTGGCCTCATGGGCCT
TCCGCTCACTGCCCGCTTTCCAGTCGGGAAACCTGTCGTGCCAGCTGCATTAACATGGTCATAGCTGTTT
CCTTGCGTATTGGGCGCTCTCCGCTTCCTCGCTCACTGACTCGCTGCGCTCGGTCGTTCGGGTAAAGCCT
GGGGTGCCTAATGAGCAAAAGGCCAGCAAAAGGCCAGGAACCGTAAAAAGGCCGCGTTGCTGGCGTTTTT
CCATAGGCTCCGCCCCCCTGACGAGCATCACAAAAATCGACGCTCAAGTCAGAGGTGGCGAAACCCGACA
GGACTATAAAGATACCAGGCGTTTCCCCCTGGAAGCTCCCTCGTGCGCTCTCCTGTTCCGACCCTGCCGC
TTACCGGATACCTGTCCGCCTTTCTCCCTTCGGGAAGCGTGGCGCTTTCTCATAGCTCACGCTGTAGGTA
TCTCAGTTCGGTGTAGGTCGTTCGCTCCAAGCTGGGCTGTGTGCACGAACCCCCCGTTCAGCCCGACCGC
TGCGCCTTATCCGGTAACTATCGTCTTGAGTCCAACCCGGTAAGACACGACTTATCGCCACTGGCAGCAG
CCACTGGTAACAGGATTAGCAGAGCGAGGTATGTAGGCGGTGCTACAGAGTTCTTGAAGTGGTGGCCTAA
CTACGGCTACACTAGAAGAACAGTATTTGGTATCTGCGCTCTGCTGAAGCCAGTTACCTTCGGAAAAAGA
GTTGGTAGCTCTTGATCCGGCAAACAAACCACCGCTGGTAGCGGTGGTTTTTTTGTTTGCAAGCAGCAGA
TTACGCGCAGAAAAAAAGGATCTCAAGAAGATCCTTTGATCTTTTCTACGGGGTCTGACGCTCAGTGGAA
CGAAAACTCACGTTAAGGGATTTTGGTCATGAGATTATCAAAAAGGATCTTCACCTAGATCCTTTTAAAT
TAAAAATGAAGTTTTAAATCAATCTAAAGTATATATGAGTAAACTTGGTCTGACAGTTACCAATGCTTAA
TCAGTGAGGCACCTATCTCAGCGATCTGTCTATTTCGTTCATCCATAGTTGCCTGACTCCCCGTCGTGTA
GATAACTACGATACGGGAGGGCTTACCATCTGGCCCCAGTGCTGCAATGATACCGCGAGAACCACGCTCA
CCGGCTCCAGATTTATCAGCAATAAACCAGCCAGCCGGAAGGGCCGAGCGCAGAAGTGGTCCTGCAACTT
TATCCGCCTCCATCCAGTCTATTAATTGTTGCCGGGAAGCTAGAGTAAGTAGTTCGCCAGTTAATAGTTT
GCGCAACGTTGTTGCCATTGCTACAGGCATCGTGGTGTCACGCTCGTCGTTTGGTATGGCTTCATTCAGC
TCCGGTTCCCAACGATCAAGGCGAGTTACATGATCCCCCATGTTGTGCAAAAAAGCGGTTAGCTCCTTCG
GTCCTCCGATCGTTGTCAGAAGTAAGTTGGCCGCAGTGTTATCACTCATGGTTATGGCAGCACTGCATAA
TTCTCTTACTGTCATGCCATCCGTAAGATGCTTTTCTGTGACTGGTGAGTACTCAACCAAGTCATTCTGA
GAATAGTGTATGCGGCGACCGAGTTGCTCTTGCCCGGCGTCAATACGGGATAATACCGCGCCACATAGCA
GAACTTTAAAAGTGCTCATCATTGGAAAACGTTCTTCGGGGCGAAAACTCTCAAGGATCTTACCGCTGTT
GAGATCCAGTTCGATGTAACCCACTCGTGCACCCAACTGATCTTCAGCATCTTTTACTTTCACCAGCGTT
TCTGGGTGAGCAAAAACAGGAAGGCAAAATGCCGCAAAAAAGGGAATAAGGGCGACACGGAAATGTTGAA
TACTCATACTCTTCCTTTTTCAATATTATTGAAGCATTTATCAGGGTTATTGTCTCATGAGCGGATACAT
ATTTGAATGTATTTAGAAAAATAAACAAATAGGGGTTCCGCGCACATTTCCCCGAAAAGTGCCAC
Features (pLannotate 1.2.2; 9 found; start..end, strand, type, name):
      3..134     -  rep_origin     M13 ori (fragment): M13 bacteriophage origin of replication; arrow indicates direction of (+) strand synthesis
    155..311     -  CDS            lacZα (fragment): LacZα fragment of β-galactosidase; lacZ fragment
    320..338     +  promoter       T7 promoter: promoter for bacteriophage T7 RNA polymerase
    368..496     +  CDS            avrXa10 (fragment): AVX10_XANOO - Experimental evidence at protein level: Swiss-Prot protein existence level 1. Avirulence protein. Induces the hypersensitive response (HR)in rice plants carrying the resistance gene Xa10. Activity depends on the presence of the core repeat domains; replacement with repeat domains from other proteins (AvrBs3 of X.euvesicatoria (AC P14727) or AvrXa7 of this organism) does not elicit the HR. Probably acts as a transcription factor in its host plant (rice) to induce plant resistance or disease. From Xanthomonas oryzae pv. oryzae.
    566..613     -  CDS            lacI (fragment): lac repressor; lacI; The lac repressor binds to the lac operator to inhibit transcription in E. coli. This inhibition can be relieved by adding lactose or isopropyl-β-D-thiogalactopyranoside (IPTG).
    650..690     -  rep_origin     RSF ori (fragment): Plasmids containing the RSF 1030 origin of replication can be propagated in E. coli cells that contain additional plasmids with compatible origins.
    768..1356    -  rep_origin     ori: high-copy-number ColE1/pMB1/pBR322/pUC origin of replication
   1527..2387    -  CDS            AmpR: β-lactamase; bla; confers resistance to ampicillin, carbenicillin, and related antibiotics
   2388..2492    -  promoter       AmpR promoter: bla
