[The description below was written by a language model from this plasmid's Addgene catalogue record and pLannotate feature annotations shown in this document.]
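Description:
NI-14 is a small (about 2.5 kb) bacterial storage plasmid built on the pMA gene-synthesis backbone. It carries a single synthetic TAL effector repeat fragment intended as a template for library amplification. It belongs to a set of building-block plasmids used to prepare TALE DNA-binding-domain libraries for an isothermal-assembly method of constructing custom TAL effectors. By standard TALE nomenclature, the name suggests a repeat module bearing the NI repeat-variable diresidue, which conventionally specifies adenine, designated for position 14 of the array. The record itself does not spell this out.

The plasmid replicates in E. coli from a high-copy ColE1/pUC-type origin and is selected with ampicillin through a β-lactamase gene driven by its native bla promoter. The insert appears in the feature table as a fragment of roughly 130 bp annotated by homology to avrXa10, a natural Xanthomonas oryzae TAL effector. This is consistent with about one repeat unit of a TALE central repeat domain, although the insert is listed as synthetic. A T7 promoter lies just upstream, but the plasmid has no evident expression context such as a eukaryotic promoter, tags or a nuclease domain, so it appears to be a sequence source rather than an expression vector. The remaining annotations are short partial matches to an M13 origin, lacZα, lacI and an RSF origin. They are most likely backbone remnants and are unlikely to be functional. The cloning method is not recorded. The stated use is to amplify the NI-14 fragment, and the amplified product would then presumably be combined with other position-specific repeat modules to assemble full TALE arrays for TALEN or other designer DNA-binding applications.
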