Addgene plasmid #87487: NI-14
Purpose: For library amplification of fragment NI-14
Depositing lab: Steve Pollard. Depositing organization: University of Edinburgh. Publication: STAR: a simple TAL effector assembly reaction using isothermal assembly. Gogolok S, Garcia-Diaz C, Pollard SM. Sci Rep. 2016 Sep 12;6:33209. doi: 10.1038/srep33209. PubMed 27615025.
Backbone
  Vector backbone: pMA
  Backbone manufacturer: Life Technologies
  Vector type: TALEN, Synthetic Biology ; TALE DBD library preparation
Growth in bacteria
  Bacterial resistance: Ampicillin, 100 μg/mL
  Growth temperature: 37°C
  Growth strain: DH5alpha
  Copy number: High Copy
Gene/Insert
  Gene/Insert name: NI-14
  Species: Synthetic
  Cloning method: Unknown
Terms and licenses: Academic/Nonprofit Terms; Industry Terms: Not Available to Industry
How to cite: NI-14 was a gift from Steve Pollard (Addgene plasmid # 87487 ; http://n2t.net/addgene:87487 ; RRID:Addgene_87487)
