>Addgene plasmid #87487 | NI-14 | depositor partial sequence | sequence record 170624 | NI-14 RVD flanked by BciVI sites
GTATCCTGCAGTTAACGCCGGAGCAAGTTGTAGCAATCGCGTCGAACATTGGGGGAAAGCAAGCCCTGGA
AACCGTGCAAAGGTTGTTGCCGGTATTATGCCAAGCCCATGGTTTAACCCCTGATCAAGTAGTCCTGCAG
GATAC
